Addgene plasmid #109246: pTHSSe_48
Purpose: pSC101 var6 BbsI cloning vector
Depositing lab: Christopher Voigt. Depositing organization: Massachusetts Institute of Technology. Publication: Engineered promoters enable constant gene expression at any copy number in bacteria. Segall-Shapiro TH, Sontag ED, Voigt CA. Nat Biotechnol. 2018 Mar 19. pii: nbt.4111. doi: 10.1038/nbt.4111. PubMed 29553576.
Backbone
  Vector backbone: unknown
  Vector type: Bacterial Expression
Growth in bacteria
  Bacterial resistance: Ampicillin, 100 μg/mL
  Growth temperature: 37°C
  Growth strain: DH5alpha
  Copy number: High Copy
Gene/Insert
  Gene/Insert name: sfGFP
  Species: Synthetic
  Promoter: PJ23105
  Cloning method: Gibson Cloning
Terms and licenses: Academic/Nonprofit Terms; Industry Terms: Not Available to Industry
How to cite: pTHSSe_48 was a gift from Christopher Voigt (Addgene plasmid # 109246 ; http://n2t.net/addgene:109246 ; RRID:Addgene_109246)
