[The description below was written by a language model from this plasmid's Addgene catalogue record and pLannotate feature annotations shown in this document.]
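Description:
pTHSSe_48 is a 4,630 bp bacterial expression and cloning plasmid for E. coli, described in its record as a "pSC101 var6" BbsI cloning vector. The backbone is listed as unknown, but the feature table shows that replication depends on a pSC101 origin together with the Rep101 (RepA) initiator protein it requires. Wild-type pSC101 is a low-copy replicon, yet the catalogue lists this plasmid as high copy. This fits "var6" being a copy-number variant of the replicon, although the record does not say what the alteration is. Selection is by ampicillin through a β-lactamase gene driven by its own promoter on the opposite strand. BioBrick prefix and suffix sequences flank the cargo region, and additional terminators (a his operon terminator and a putative bacterial terminator) insulate it from the rest of the plasmid.

The payload is a constitutive superfolder GFP reporter cassette. The catalogue names the promoter as PJ23105, a member of the Anderson constitutive promoter family. The annotation software matched only a short fragment to the related J23119 promoter, which probably reflects sequence similarity within that family. Downstream of the promoter sits the sTRSV hammerhead ribozyme, a self-cleaving insulator that trims the 5′ end of the transcript so that translation is less dependent on promoter context. The sfGFP coding sequence follows, and then tandem rrnB T1 and T7Te terminators. The BbsI sites implied by the stated purpose are not annotated, so their positions and what they would replace are not given. The associated publication concerns promoters that hold gene expression constant across copy numbers, so the plasmid plausibly serves as one backbone in a set of differing copy number for inserting and comparing expression cassettes.
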