Features (pLannotate 1.2.2; 13 found; start..end, strand, type, name):
     32..50      +  promoter       J23119(SpeI) promoter (fragment): bacterial promoter (Registry of Standard Biological Parts BBa J23119) modified to end with an SpeI site
     68..117     +  misc_RNA       sTRSV HHRz: hammerhead ribozyme from the tobacco ringspot virus satellite RNA (Khvorova et al., 2003)
    160..873     +  CDS            Superfolder GFP: Superfolder GFP is a basic (constitutively fluorescent) green fluorescent protein published in 2005, derived from Aequorea victoria. It is reported to be a very rapidly-maturing weak dimer.
    893..964     +  terminator     rrnB T1 terminator: transcription terminator T1 from the E. coli rrnB gene
    980..1007    +  terminator     T7Te terminator: phage T7 early transcription terminator
   1026..1046    +  misc_feature   BioBrick suffix: universal suffix for all parts
   1047..1104    +  terminator     his operon terminator: This putative transcriptin terminator from the E. coli his operon has a 2-bp deletion introduced during synthesis. Its efficiency has not been determined.
   1679..1901    +  rep_origin     pSC101 ori: low-copy replication origin that requires the Rep101 protein
   1949..2899    +  CDS            Rep101: RepA protein needed for replication with the pSC101 origin; rep101
   3513..4373    -  CDS            AmpR: β-lactamase; bla; confers resistance to ampicillin, carbenicillin, and related antibiotics
   4374..4478    -  promoter       AmpR promoter: bla
   4568..4611    -  terminator     bacterial terminator: putative bacterial transcription terminator
   4614..5       +  misc_feature   BioBrick prefix (across the origin): BioBrick prefix for parts that do not start with "ATG"
>Addgene plasmid #109246 | pTHSSe_48 | addgene full sequence | sequence record 209377 | Addgene NGS Result
TAGAGGGAGGTGTCTTCGGCGCGCCTTTACGGCTAGCTCAGTCCTAGGTACTATGCTAGCAAGGTAGCTG
TCACCGGATGTGCTTTCCGGTCTGATGAGTCCGTGAGGACGAAACAGCCTCTACAAATAATTTTGTTTAA
TCACACAGGAAAGTACTAGATGAGCAAAGGAGAAGAACTTTTCACTGGAGTTGTCCCAATTCTTGTTGAA
TTAGATGGTGATGTTAATGGGCACAAATTTTCTGTCCGTGGAGAGGGTGAAGGTGATGCTACAAACGGAA
AACTCACCCTTAAATTTATTTGCACTACTGGAAAACTACCTGTTCCGTGGCCAACACTTGTCACTACTCT
GACCTATGGTGTTCAATGCTTTTCCCGTTATCCGGATCACATGAAACGGCATGACTTTTTCAAGAGTGCC
ATGCCCGAAGGTTATGTACAGGAACGCACTATATCTTTCAAAGATGACGGGACCTACAAGACGCGTGCTG
AAGTCAAGTTTGAAGGTGATACCCTTGTTAATCGTATCGAGTTAAAGGGTATTGATTTTAAAGAAGATGG
AAACATTCTTGGACACAAACTCGAGTACAACTTTAACTCACACAATGTATACATCACGGCAGACAAACAA
AAGAATGGAATCAAAGCTAACTTCAAAATTCGCCACAACGTTGAAGATGGTTCCGTTCAACTAGCAGACC
ATTATCAACAAAATACTCCAATTGGCGATGGCCCTGTCCTTTTACCAGACAACCATTACCTGTCGACACA
ATCTGTCCTTTCGAAAGATCCCAACGAAAAGCGTGACCACATGGTCCTTCTTGAGTTTGTAACTGCTGCT
GGGATTACACATGGCATGGATGAGCTCTACAAATAATACTAGAGCCAGGCATCAAATAAAACGAAAGGCT
CAGTCGAAAGACTGGGCCTTTCGTTTTATCTGTTGTTTGTCGGTGAACGCTCTCTACTAGAGTCACACTG
GCTCACCTTCGGGTGGGCCTTTCTGCGTTTATAGAAGACATCGCTTACTAGTAGCGGCCGCTGCAGTCCG
GCAAAAAAGGGCAAGGTGTCACCACCCTGCCCTTTTTCTTTAAAACCGAAAAGATTACTTCGCGTTATGC
AGGCTTCCTCGCTCACTGACTCGCTGCGCTCGGTCGTTCGGCTGCGGCGAGCGGTATCAGCTCACTCAAA
GGCGGTAATGACAGTAAGACGGGTAAGCCTGTTGATGATACCGCTGCCTTACTGGGTGCATTAGCCAGTC
TGAATGACCTGTCACGGGATAATCCGAAGTGGTCAGACTGGAAAATCAGAGGGCAGGAACTGCTGAACAG
CAAAAAGTCAGATAGCACCACATAGCAGACCCGCCATAAAACGCCCTGAGAAGCCCGTGACGGGCTTTTC
TTGTATTATGGGTAGTTTCCTTGCATGAATCCATAAAAGGCGCCTGTAGTGCCATTTACCCCCATTCACT
GCCAGAGCCGTGAGCGCAGCGAACTGAATGTCACGAAAAAGACAGCGACTCAGGTGCCTGATGGTCGGAG
ACAAAAGGAATATTCAGCGATTTGCCCGAGCTTGCGAGGGTGCTACTTAAGCCTTTAGGGTTTTAAGGTC
TGTTTTGTAGAGGAGCAAACAGCGTTTGCGACATCCTTTTGTAATACTGCGGAACTGACTAAAGTAGTGA
GTTATACACAGGGCTGGGATCTATTCTTTTTATCTTTTTTTATTCTTTCTTTATTCTATAAATTATAACC
ACTTGAATATAAACAAAAAAAACACACAAAGGTCTAGCGGAATTTACAGAGGGTCTAGCAGAATTTACAA
GTTTTCCAGCAAAGGTCTAGCAGAATTTACAGATACCCACAACTCAAAGGAAAAGGACTAGTAATTATCA
TTGACTAGCCCATCTCAATTGGTATAGTGATTAAAATCACCTAGACCAATTGAGATGTATGTCTGAATTA
GTTGTTTTCAAAGCAAATGAACTAGCGATTAGTCGCTATGACTTAACGGAGCATGAAACCAAGCTAATTT
TATGCTGTGTGGCACTACTCAACCCCACGATTGAAAACCCTACAAGGAAAGAACGGACGGTATCGTTCAC
TTATAACCAATACGCTCAGATGATGAACATCAGTAGGGAAAATGCTTATGGTGTATTAGCTAAAGCAACC
AGAGAGCTGATGACGAGAACTGTGGAAATCAGGAATCCTTTGGTTAAAGGCTTTGAGATTTTCCAGTGGA
CAGACTATGCCAAGTTCTCAAGCGAAAAATTAGAATTAGTTTTTAGTGAAGAGATATTGCCTTATCTTTT
CCAGTTAAAAAAATTCATAAAATATAATCTGGAACATGTTAAGTCTTTTGAAAACAAATACTCTATGAGG
ATTTATGAGTGGTTATTAAAAGAACTAACACAAAAGAAAACTCACAAGGCAAATATAGAGATTAGCCTTG
ATGAATTTAAGTTCATGTTAATGCTTGAAAATAACTACCATGAGTTTAAAAGGCTTAACCAATGGGTTTT
GAAACCAATAAGTAAAGATTTAAACACTTACAGCAATATGAAATTGGTGGTTGATAAGCGAGGCCGCCCG
ACTGATACGTTGATTTTCCAAGTTGAACTAGATAGACAAATGGATCTCGTAACCGAACTTGAGAACAACC
AGATAAAAATGAATGGTGACAAAATACCAACAACCATTACATCAGATTCCTACCTACATAACGGACTAAG
AAAAACACTACACGATGCTTTAACTGCAAAAATTCAGCTCACCAGTTTTGAGGCAAAATTTTTGAGTGAC
ATGCAAAGTAAGTATGATCTCAATGGTTCGTTCTCATGGCTCACGCAAAAACAACGAACCACACTAGAGA
ACATACTGGCTAAATACGGAAGGATCTGAGGTTCTTATGGCTCTTGTATCTATCAGTGAAGCATCAAGAC
TAACAAACAAAAGTAGAACAACTGTTCACCGTTACATATCAAAGGGAAAACTGTCCATATGCACAGATGA
AAACGGTGTAAAAAAGATAGATACATCAGAGCTTTTACGAGTTTTTGGTGCATTCAAAGCTGTTCACCAT
GAACAGATCGACAATGTAACAGATGAACAGCATGTAACACCTAATAGAACAGGTGAAACCAGTAAAACAA
AGCAACTAGAACATGAAATTGAACACCTGAGACAACTTGTTACAGCTCAACAGTCACACATAGACAGCCT
GAAACAGGCGATGCTGCTTATCGAATCAAAGCTGCCGACAACACGGGAGCCAGTGACGCCTCCCGTGGGG
AAAAAATCATGGCAATTCTGGAAGAAATAGCGCTTTCAGCCGGCAAACCGGCTGAAGCCGGATCTGCGAT
TCTGATAACAAACTAGCAACACCAGAACAGCCCGTTTGCGGGCAGCAAAACCCGTACCGATTATCAAAAA
GGATCTTCACCTAGATCCTTTTAAATTAAAAATGAAGTTTTAAATCAATCTAAAGTATATATGAGTAAAC
TTGGTCTGACAGTTACCAATGCTTAATCAGTGAGGCACCTATCTCAGCGATCTGTCTATTTCGTTCATCC
ATAGTTGCCTGACTCCCCGTCGTGTAGATAACTACGATACGGGAGGGCTTACCATCTGGCCCCAGTGCTG
CAATGATACCGCGAGAACCACGCTCACCGGCTCCAGATTTATCAGCAATAAACCAGCCAGCCGGAAGGGC
CGAGCGCAGAAGTGGTCCTGCAACTTTATCCGCCTCCATCCAGTCTATTAATTGTTGCCGGGAAGCTAGA
GTAAGTAGTTCGCCAGTTAATAGTTTGCGCAACGTTGTTGCCATTGCTACAGGCATCGTGGTGTCACGCT
CGTCGTTTGGTATGGCTTCATTCAGCTCCGGTTCCCAACGATCAAGGCGAGTTACATGATCCCCCATGTT
GTGCAAAAAAGCGGTTAGCTCCTTCGGTCCTCCGATCGTTGTCAGAAGTAAGTTGGCCGCAGTGTTATCA
CTCATGGTTATGGCAGCACTGCATAATTCTCTTACTGTCATGCCATCCGTAAGATGCTTTTCTGTGACTG
GTGAGTACTCAACCAAGTCATTCTGAGAATAGTGTATGCGGCGACCGAGTTGCTCTTGCCCGGCGTCAAT
ACGGGATAATACCGCGCCACATAGCAGAACTTTAAAAGTGCTCATCATTGGAAAACGTTCTTCGGGGCGA
AAACTCTCAAGGATCTTACCGCTGTTGAGATCCAGTTCGATATAACCCACTCGTGCACCCAACTGATCTT
CAGCATCTTTTACTTTCACCAGCGTTTCTGGGTGAGCAAAAACAGGAAGGCAAAATGCCGCAAAAAAGGG
AATAAGGGCGACACGGAAATGTTGAATACTCATACTCTTCCTTTTTCAATATTATTGAAGCATTTATCAG
GGTTATTGTCTCATGAGCGGATACATATTTGAATGTATTTAGAAAAATAAACAAATAGGGGTTCCGCGCA
CATTTCCCCGAAAAGTGCCACCTGACGTCTAAGAAACCATTATTATCATGACATTAACCTATAAAAATAG
GCGTATCACGAGGCAGAATTTCAGATAAAAAAAATCCTTAGCTTTCGCTAAGGATGATTTCTGGAATTCG
CGGCCGCTTC
